Addgene plasmid #99071: pRRG43-sFRP1
Purpose: dsRNA and riboprobe synthesis for Schmidtea mediterranea sFRP1 (secreted frizzled related protein 1)
Depositing lab: Phillip Newmark. Depositing organization: University of Illinois at Urbana-Champaign. Publication: Follistatin antagonizes activin signaling and acts with notum to direct planarian head regeneration. Roberts-Galbraith RH, Newmark PA. Proc Natl Acad Sci U S A. 2013 Jan 22;110(4):1363-8. doi: 10.1073/pnas.1214053110. Epub 2013 Jan 7. PubMed 23297191.
Backbone
  Vector backbone: pJC53.2
  Backbone manufacturer: Phillip Newmark (Addgene plasmid # 26536)
  Backbone size w/o insert (bp): 3240
  Vector type: T/A Cloning Vector for dsRNA generation and the generation of sense and anti-sense probes
Growth in bacteria
  Bacterial resistance: Ampicillin and Kanamycin, 100 & 50 μg/mL
  Growth temperature: 37°C
  Growth strain: DH5alpha
  Copy number: High Copy
Gene/Insert
  Gene/Insert name: sFRP1 (secreted frizzled related protein 1) in situ probe (alt names: EU296635.1 (Genbank); dd_Smed_v6_13985_0_1)
  Species: Schmidtea mediterranea
  Insert size (bp): 522
  Cloning method: Restriction Enzyme; 5′ cloning site Eam1105I (destroyed during cloning); 3′ cloning site Eam1105I (destroyed during cloning)
  Sequencing primers: 5′ Sp6; 3′ T3
Terms and licenses: Academic/Nonprofit Terms; Industry Terms: Not Available to Industry
Depositor comments: Cloning primers: F-AAACACTCAATGCCATGTCG, R-GTTGTCGCTGTCGATTTGTG
How to cite: pRRG43-sFRP1 was a gift from Phillip Newmark (Addgene plasmid # 99071 ; http://n2t.net/addgene:99071 ; RRID:Addgene_99071)
