[The description below was written by a language model from this plasmid's Addgene catalogue record and pLannotate feature annotations shown in this document.]
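Description:
pRRG43-sFRP1 is a small bacterial plasmid built on the pJC53.2 backbone, a T/A cloning vector designed for making double-stranded RNA and strand-specific riboprobes by in vitro transcription. It carries a 522 bp fragment of the Schmidtea mediterranea sFRP1 (secreted frizzled related protein 1) gene, inserted at Eam1105I-generated overhang sites that were destroyed during cloning. The plasmid is maintained in E. coli at high copy from a ColE1/pUC-type origin and is selected with both ampicillin and kanamycin. This matches the annotated beta-lactamase (AmpR) and neo/nptII coding sequences. The sequenced record of about 3.76 kb agrees with the stated backbone plus insert. The short M13 origin and Tn5 transposase fragments in the feature table appear to be remnants of the backbone's construction rather than functional parts.

The working core is a symmetrical set of phage promoters around the insert. On one side a T7 promoter is followed by an SP6 promoter, and on the other a T3 promoter is followed by a second T7 promoter, with all four pointing inward. T7 terminators lie outside each T7 promoter, oriented to stop transcripts that read through from the opposite side. Transcription with T7 polymerase therefore produces both strands at once, which can anneal into dsRNA for RNA interference knockdown of sFRP1 in planarians. SP6 or T3 polymerase each transcribes only one strand, giving sense or antisense riboprobes for in situ hybridization. The record does not state the insert's orientation, so it does not say which of the two yields the antisense probe. No eukaryotic expression elements are present, so the construct serves purely as a transcription template.
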