Features (pLannotate 1.2.2; 12 found; start..end, strand, type, name):
     13..601     +  rep_origin     ori: high-copy-number ColE1/pMB1/pBR322/pUC origin of replication
    784..831     -  terminator     T7 terminator: transcription terminator for bacteriophage T7 RNA polymerase
    845..863     +  promoter       T7 promoter: promoter for bacteriophage T7 RNA polymerase
    867..885     +  promoter       SP6 promoter: promoter for bacteriophage SP6 RNA polymerase
   1426..1444    -  promoter       T3 promoter: promoter for bacteriophage T3 RNA polymerase
   1448..1466    -  promoter       T7 promoter: promoter for bacteriophage T7 RNA polymerase
   1480..1527    +  terminator     T7 terminator: transcription terminator for bacteriophage T7 RNA polymerase
   1523..1595    +  rep_origin     M13 ori (fragment): M13 bacteriophage origin of replication; arrow indicates direction of (+) strand synthesis
   1598..1897    +  CDS            tnpA (fragment): TN5P_ECOLX - Also known as tnp. Experimental evidence at protein level: Swiss-Prot protein existence level 1. Mediates transposition of transposon Tn5 by a 'cut and paste' mechanism. First, the monomeric transposase binds the 19 bp inverted DNA repeats flanking the transposon. Then, dimerization of the DNA- bound transposase creates a synaptic DNA complex. After nicking of the first DNA strand, excision of the transposon proceeds through a series of intermediates. The transposase then mediates the insertion of the transposon at a new site by strand transfer. The activity of the wild- type tran
   1929..2720    +  CDS            neo: KKA2_KLEPN - Also known as kan, nptII. Experimental evidence at protein level: Swiss-Prot protein existence level 1. Resistance to kanamycin, neomycin, paromomycin, ribostamycin, butirosin and gentamicin B. From Klebsiella pneumoniae.
   2724..2740    +  promoter       AmpR promoter (fragment): bla
   2741..3601    +  CDS            AmpR: β-lactamase; bla; confers resistance to ampicillin, carbenicillin, and related antibiotics
>Addgene plasmid #99071 | pRRG43-sFRP1 | addgene full sequence | sequence record 193554 | Addgene NGS Result
CAAAGGATCTTCTTGAGATCCTTTTTTTCTGCGCGTAATCTGCTGCTTGCAAACAAAAAAACCACCGCTA
CCAGCGGTGGTTTGTTTGCCGGATCAAGAGCTACCAACTCTTTTTCCGAAGGTAACTGGCTTCAGCAGAG
CGCAGATACCAAATACTGTTCTTCTAGTGTAGCCGTAGTTAGGCCACCACTTCAAGAACTCTGTAGCACC
GCCTACATACCTCGCTCTGCTAATCCTGTTACCAGTGGCTGCTGCCAGTGGCGATAAGTCGTGTCTTACC
GGGTTGGACTCAAGACGATAGTTACCGGATAAGGCGCAGCGGTCGGGCTGAACGGGGGGTTCGTGCACAC
AGCCCAGCTTGGAGCGAACGACCTACACCGAACTGAGATACCTACAGCGTGAGCTATGAGAAAGCGCCAC
GCTTCCCGAAGGGAGAAAGGCGGACAGGTATCCGGTAAGCGGCAGGGTCGGAACAGGAGAGCGCACGAGG
GAGCTTCCAGGGGGAAACGCCTGGTATCTTTATAGTCCTGTCGGGTTTCGCCACCTCTGACTTGAGCGTC
GATTTTTGTGATGCTCGTCAGGGGGGCGGAGCCTATGGAAAAACGCCAGCAACGCGGCCTTTTTACGGTT
CCTGGCCTTTTGCTGGCCTTTTGCTCACATGTTCTTTCCTGCGTTATCCCCTGATTCTGTGGATAACCGT
ATTACCGCCTTTGAGTGAGCTGATACCGCTCGCCGCAGCCGAACGACCGAGCGCAGCGAGTCAGTGAGCG
AGGAAGCACGCGTCAAAAAACCCCTCAAGACCCGTTTAGAGGCCCCAAGGGGTTATGCTAGGCGCGCCGG
ATCCTAATACGACTCACTATAGGGAGATTTAGGTGACACTATAGAAGTGACCTTAAACACTCAATGCCAT
GTCGACATAAAAAAGTTCATTTGTTCACTTTATGCTCCGGTATGCATAAGCAATCAGAGAAATCAAAAGG
TTCCGCCTTGCAGAGAACTCTGCGTGACTGTTAAGGAATCGTGTTTGCCGAGTATGAAAATGTACGGATT
TGACTGGCCAACAATTATGAAATGTTCGAAATTTCCACAATTTAAAAATTCATTATGTATACCAAAAACC
GTCGTGCCAGGTAAAAAGTGTGACCTATGCATGAAAATAGCTTCCTATGAAGTCATTGCTAACAGATTCT
GTTTATCTCCCATAGTAATCAGAGCGAAAATCAAGAGAATTATTCCAACCAGTGGCAATGCCATTCAGAT
TATTCTACAAAAGAAATCGAAATTCCTCAAATTTCAAGCCAATTTCAGTCAGAACGCTCTGGAGTTGAAT
CTGAAATGCAACTGTACGAATCTCAAATTCAAACAACGCGCCTTGAAAGGCCGGTGGATTATTATGGCAC
AAATCGACAGCGACAACAAGGTCTCCCTTTAGTGAGGGTTAATTCTCCCTATAGTGAGTCGTATTAGGAT
CCGGCGCGCCTAGCATAACCCCTTGGGGCCTCTAAACGGGTCTTGAGGGGTTTTTTGTCGATTTCGGCCT
ATTGGTTAAAAAATGAGCTGATTTAACAAAAATTTAACGCGAATTTTAACAAAATTCAGGGCGCAAGGGC
TGCTAAAGGAAGCGGAACACGTAGAAAGCCAGTCCGCAGAAACGGTGCTGACCCCGGATGAATGTCAGCT
ACTGGGCTATCTGGACAAGGGAAAACGCAAGCGCAAAGAGAAAGCAGGTAGCTTGCAGTGGGCTTACATG
GCGATAGCTAGACTGGGCGGTTTTATGGACAGCAAGCGAACCGGAATTGCCAGCTGGGGCGCCCTCTGGT
AAGGTTGGGAAGCCCTGCAAAGTAAACTGGATGGCTTTCTTGCCGCCAATGATCTGATGGCGCAGGGGAT
CAAGATCTGATCAAGAGACAGGATGAGGATCGTTTCGCATGATTGAACAAGATGGATTGCACGCAGGTTC
TCCGGCCGCTTGGGTGGAGAGGCTATTCGGCTATGACTGGGCACAACAGACAATCGGCTGCTCTGATGCC
GCCGTGTTCCGGCTGTCAGCGCAGGGGCGCCCGGTTCTTTTTGTCAAGACCGACCTGTCCGGTGCCCTGA
ATGAACTGCAGGACGAGGCAGCGCGGCTATCGTGGCTGGCCACGACGGGCGTTCCTTGCGCAGCTGTGCT
CGACGTTGTCACTGAAGCGGGAAGGGACTGGCTGCTATTGGGCGAAGTGCCGGGGCAGGATCTCCTGTCA
TCCCACCTTGCTCCTGCCGAGAAAGTATCCATCATGGCTGATGCAATGCGGCGGCTGCATACGCTTGATC
CGGCTACCTGCCCATTCGACCACCAAGCGAAACATCGCATCGAGCGAGCACGTACTCGGATGGAAGCCGG
TCTTGTCGATCAGGATGATCTGGACGAAGAGCATCAGGGGCTCGCGCCAGCCGAACTGTTCGCCAGGCTC
AAGGCGCGCATGCCCGACGGCGAGGATCTCGTCGTGACCCATGGCGATGCCTGCTTGCCGAATATCATGG
TGGAAAATGGCCGCTTTTCTGGATTCATCGACTGTGGCCGGCTGGGTGTGGCGGACCGCTATCAGGACAT
AGCGTTGGCTACCCGTGATATTGCTGAAGAGCTTGGCGGCGAATGGGCTGACCGCTTCCTCGTGCTTTAC
GGTATCGCCGCTCCCGATTCGCAGCGCATCGCCTTCTATCGCCTTCTTGACGAGTTCTTCTGAATTGAAA
AAGGAAGAGTATGAGTATTCAACATTTCCGTGTCGCCCTTATTCCCTTTTTTGCGGCATTTTGCCTTCCT
GTTTTTGCTCACCCAGAAACGCTGGTGAAAGTAAAAGATGCTGAAGATCAGTTGGGTGCACGAGTGGGTT
ACATCGAACTGGATCTCAACAGCGGTAAGATCCTTGAGAGTTTTCGCCCCGAAGAACGTTTTCCAATGAT
GAGCACTTTTAAAGTTCTGCTATGTGGCGCGGTATTATCCCGTATTGACGCCGGGCAAGAGCAACTCGGT
CGCCGCATACACTATTCTCAGAATGACTTGGTTGAGTACTCACCAGTCACAGAAAAGCATCTTACGGATG
GCATGACAGTAAGAGAATTATGCAGTGCTGCCATAACCATGAGTGATAACACTGCGGCCAACTTACTTCT
GACAACGATCGGAGGACCGAAGGAGCTAACCGCTTTTTTGCACAACATGGGGGATCATGTAACTCGCCTT
GATCGTTGGGAACCGGAGCTGAATGAAGCCATACCAAACGACGAGCGTGACACCACGATGCCTGTAGCAA
TGGCAACAACGTTGCGCAAACTATTAACTGGCGAACTACTTACTCTAGCTTCCCGGCAACAATTAATAGA
CTGGATGGAGGCGGATAAAGTTGCAGGACCACTTCTGCGCTCGGCCCTTCCGGCTGGCTGGTTTATTGCT
GATAAATCTGGAGCCGGTGAGCGTGGGTCTCGCGGTATCATTGCAGCACTGGGGCCAGATGGTAAGCCCT
CCCGTATCGTAGTTATCTACACGACGGGGAGCCAGGCAACTATGGATGAACGAAATAGACAGATCGCTGA
GATAGGTGCCTCACTGATTAAGCATTGGTAACTGTCAGACCAAGTTTACTCATATATACTTTAGATTGAT
TTAAAACTTCATTTTTAATTTAAAAGGATCTAGGTGAAGATCCTTTTTGATAATCTCATGACCAAAATCC
CTTAACGTGAGTTTTCGTTCCACTGAGCGTCAGACCCCGTAGAAAAGAT
